Addgene plasmid #96903: pBItetDMPKSGFP
Purpose: tet inducible bidirectional plasmid expressing GFP in one direction and in the other a human DMPK genomic segment containing exons 11-15 with 0 CTG repeats in exon 15 located
Depositing lab: Thomas Cooper. Publication: RNase H-mediated degradation of toxic RNA in myotonic dystrophy type 1. Lee JE, Bennett CF, Cooper TA. Proc Natl Acad Sci U S A. 2012 Mar 13;109(11):4221-6. doi: 10.1073/pnas.1117019109. Epub 2012 Feb 27. PubMed 22371589.
Backbone
  Vector backbone: pBiTet
  Backbone size w/o insert (bp): 2800
  Total vector size (bp): 7100
  Vector type: Mammalian Expression ; tetracycline responsive and bidirectional
Growth in bacteria
  Bacterial resistance: Ampicillin, 100 μg/mL
  Growth temperature: 37°C
  Growth strain: DH5alpha
  Copy number: High Copy
Gene/Insert
  Gene/Insert name: EGFP and human DMPK exons 11-15 with 0 CTG repeats
  Species: H. sapiens (human)
  Insert size (bp): 4300
  Entrez Gene: DMPK (a.k.a. DM, DM1, DM1PK, DMK, MDPK, MT-PK)
  Promoter: tetracycline responsive and bidirectional
  Cloning method: Unknown
  Sequencing primers: 5′ CGTCGCCGTCCAGCTCGACCAG
Terms and licenses: Academic/Nonprofit Terms; Industry Terms: Not Available to Industry
How to cite: pBItetDMPKSGFP was a gift from Thomas Cooper (Addgene plasmid # 96903 ; http://n2t.net/addgene:96903 ; RRID:Addgene_96903)
