[The description below was written by a language model from this plasmid's Addgene catalogue record and pLannotate feature annotations shown in this document.]
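Description:
pBItetDMPKSGFP is a mammalian expression plasmid built on the pBiTet backbone, in which a single tetracycline-responsive, bidirectional promoter drives two divergent transcription units. It is maintained in E. coli as a high-copy plasmid through a ColE1/pUC-type origin and is selected with ampicillin via the β-lactamase gene and its native promoter. No mammalian selection marker is annotated, and the short lacI and aminoglycoside phosphotransferase matches in the feature tables look like backbone remnants or chance matches rather than functional genes.

At the centre of the design is a tetracycline response element with seven tetO copies, flanked on each side by a minimal promoter: a minimal CMV promoter facing one way, and a fragment annotated as a Tet-responsive minimal promoter facing the other. Because these minimal promoters are essentially silent on their own, expression depends on a tetracycline-controlled transactivator supplied separately, which the plasmid itself does not encode. In one direction the promoter drives EGFP, followed by a rabbit β-globin intron, a short β-globin exon segment and the β-globin polyadenylation signal. In the opposite direction it drives a human DMPK genomic segment spanning exons 11–15, with no CTG repeats in exon 15. The automated annotation picks out only a short DMPK coding fragment in one of the two sequence records, leaving most of the roughly 2.5 kb genomic region unlabelled.

Since both units respond to the same regulatory element, GFP reports induction of the DMPK transcript. The associated work concerns RNase H-mediated degradation of toxic RNA in myotonic dystrophy type 1. The zero-repeat version would plausibly serve as the control for expanded-repeat constructs, though the record does not state this.
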