Features (pLannotate 1.2.2; 16 found; start..end, strand, type, name):
      1..271     +  protein_bind   tetracycline response element: contains seven copies of the tetracycline operator tetO tetracycline repressor TetR
    282..299     +  misc_feature   MCS (fragment): pUC18/19 multiple cloning site
    304..342     +  promoter       minimal CMV promoter: human cytomegalovirus (CMV) immediate early promoter
    436..467     +  misc_feature   MCS (fragment): pUC18/19 multiple cloning site
    492..1211    +  CDS            EGFP: the original enhanced GFP (Yang et al., 1996) mammalian codon-optimized
   1297..1869    +  intron         β-globin intron: intron from rabbit β-globin gene
   1873..1995    +  CDS            HBB: HBB_COLGU - Experimental evidence at transcript level: Swiss-Prot protein existence level 2. Involved in oxygen transport from the lung to the various peripheral tissues. From Colobus guereza (Mantled guereza) (Eastern black-and-white colobus monkey).
   2066..2121    +  polyA_signal   β-globin poly(A) signal: rabbit β-globin polyadenylation signal (Gil and Proudfoot, 1987)
   2454..2507    -  CDS            lacI (fragment): lac repressor; lacI; The lac repressor binds to the lac operator to inhibit transcription in E. coli. This inhibition can be relieved by adding lactose or isopropyl-β-D-thiogalactopyranoside (IPTG).
   2690..3278    -  rep_origin     ori: high-copy-number ColE1/pMB1/pBR322/pUC origin of replication
   3449..4309    -  CDS            AmpR: β-lactamase; bla; confers resistance to ampicillin, carbenicillin, and related antibiotics
   4310..4414    -  promoter       AmpR promoter: bla
   4533..4616    +  CDS            str (fragment): STR_KLEPN - Protein inferred from homology: Swiss-Prot protein existence level 3. The aminoglycoside phosphotransferases achieve inactivation of their antibiotic substrates by phosphorylation. From Klebsiella pneumoniae.
   6687..7040    -  CDS            DMPK (fragment): DMPK_HUMAN - Also known as DM1PK, MDPK. Experimental evidence at protein level: Swiss-Prot protein existence level 1. Non-receptor serine/threonine protein kinase which is necessary for the maintenance of skeletal muscle structure and function. May play a role in myocyte differentiation and survival by regulating the integrity of the nuclear envelope and the expression of muscle-specific genes. May also phosphorylate PPP1R12A and inhibit the myosin phosphatase activity to regulate myosin phosphorylation. Also critical to the modulation of cardiac contractility and to the maintenance of proper
   7046..7062    -  misc_feature   MCS (fragment): multiple cloning site
   7151..7196    -  promoter       TRE3GV promoter (fragment): 3rd-generation Tet-responsive promoter that can be activated by binding of Tet-On® 3G, optimized for retroviral and lentiviral vectors
>Addgene plasmid #96903 | pBItetDMPKSGFP | addgene full sequence | sequence record 495754 | Addgene Long Read Sequencing Result
TCCCTATCAGTGATAGAGAAAAGTGAAAGTCGAGTTTACCACTCCCTATCAGTGATAGAGAAAAGTGAAA
GTCGAGTTTACCACTCCCTATCAGTGATAGAGAAAAGTGAAAGTCGAGTTTACCACTCCCTATCAGTGAT
AGAGAAAAGTGAAAGTCGAGTTTACCACTCCCTATCAGTGATAGAGAAAAGTGAAAGTCGAGTTTACCAC
TCCCTATCAGTGATAGAGAAAAGTGAAAGTCGAGTTTACCACTCCCTATCAGTGATAGAGAAAAGTGAAA
GTCGAGCTCGGTACCCGGGTCGAGGTAGGCGTGTACGGTGGGAGGCCTATATAAGCAGAGCTCGTTTAGT
GAACCGTCAGATCGCCTGGAGACGCCATCCACGCTGTTTTGACCTCCATAGAAGACACCGGGACCGATCC
AGCCTCCGCGGCCCCGAATTCGAGCTCGGTACCCGGGGATCCTCTAGTCAGCTGACGCGCCGGTCGCCAC
CATGGTGAGCAAGGGCGAGGAGCTGTTCACCGGGGTGGTGCCCATCCTGGTCGAGCTGGACGGCGACGTA
AACGGCCACAAGTTCAGCGTGTCCGGCGAGGGCGAGGGCGATGCCACCTACGGCAAGCTGACCCTGAAGT
TCATCTGCACCACCGGCAAGCTGCCCGTGCCCTGGCCCACCCTCGTGACCACCCTGACCTACGGCGTGCA
GTGCTTCAGCCGCTACCCCGACCACATGAAGCAGCACGACTTCTTCAAGTCCGCCATGCCCGAAGGCTAC
GTCCAGGAGCGCACCATCTTCTTCAAGGACGACGGCAACTACAAGACCCGCGCCGAGGTGAAGTTCGAGG
GCGACACCCTGGTGAACCGCATCGAGCTGAAGGGCATCGACTTCAAGGAGGACGGCAACATCCTGGGGCA
CAAGCTGGAGTACAACTACAACAGCCACAACGTCTATATCATGGCCGACAAGCAGAAGAACGGCATCAAG
GTGAACTTCAAGATCCGCCACAACATCGAGGACGGCAGCGTGCAGCTCGCCGACCACTACCAGCAGAACA
CCCCCATCGGCGACGGCCCCGTGCTGCTGCCCGACAACCACTACCTGAGCACCCAGTCCGCCCTGAGCAA
AGACCCCAACGAGAAGCGCGATCACATGGTCCTGCTGGAGTTCGTGACCGCCGCCGGGATCACTCTCGGC
ATGGACGAGCTGTACAAGTAAAGCGGCCGCGACTCTAGATCATAATCAGCCATACCACATTTGTAGAGGT
TTTACTTGCTTTATCTCTAGAGCTGAGAACTTCAGGGTGAGTTTGGGGACCCTTGATTGTTCTTTCTTTT
TCGCTATTGTAAAATTCATGTTATATGGAGGGGGCAAAGTTTTCAGGGTGTTGTTTAGAATGGGAAGATG
TCCCTTGTATCACCATGGACCCTCATGATAATTTTGTTTCTTTCACTTTCTACTCTGTTGACAACCATTG
TCTCCTCTTATTTTCTTTTCATTTTCTGTAACTTTTTCGTTAAACTTTAGCTTGCATTTGTAACGAATTT
TTAAATTCACTTTTGTTTATTTGTCAGATTGTAAGTACTTTCTCTAATCACTTTTTTTTCAAGGCAATCA
GGGTATATTATATTGTACTTCAGCACAGTTTTAGAGAACAATTGTTATAATTAAATGATAAGGTAGAATA
TTTCTGCATATAAATTCTGGCTGGCGTGGAAATATTCTTATTGGTAGAAACAACTACACCCTGGTCATCA
TCCTGCCTTTCTCTTTATGGTTACAATGATATACACTGTTTGAGATGAGGATAAAATACTCTGAGTCCAA
ACCGGGCCCCTCTGCTAACCATGTTCATGCCTTCTTCTCTTTCCTACAGCTCCTGGGCAACGTGCTGGTT
GTTGTGCTGTCTCATCATTTTGGCAAAGAATTCACTCCTCAGGTGCAGGCTGCCTATCAGAAGGTGGTGG
CTGGTGTGGCCAATGCCCTGGCTCACAAATACCACTGAGATCTTTTTCCCTCTGCCAAAAATTATGGGGA
CATCATGAAGCCCCTTGAGCATCTGACTTCTGGCTAATAAAGGAAATTTATTTTCATTGCAATAGTGTGT
TGGAATTTTTTGTGTCTCTCACTCGGAAGGACATATGGGAGGGCAAATCATTTAAAACATCAGAATGAGT
ATTTGGTTTAGAGTTTGGCAACATATGCCCATATGCTGGCTGCCATGAACAAAGGTTGGCTATAAAGAGG
TCATCAGTATATGAAACAGCCCCCTGCTGTCCATTCCTTATTCCATAGAAAAGCCTTGACTTGAGGTTAG
ATTTTTTTTATATTTTGTTTTGTGTTATTTTTTTCTTTAACATCCCTAAAATTTTCCTTACATGTTTTAC
TAGCCAGATTTTTCCTCCTCTCCTGACTACTCCCAGTCATAGCTGTCCCTCTTCTCTTATGGAGATCCCT
CGACTGCATTAATGAATCGGCCAACGCGCGGGGAGAGGCGGTTTGCGTATTGGGCGCTCTTCCGCTTCCT
CGCTCACTGACTCGCTGCGCTCGGTCGTTCGGCTGCGGCGAGCGGTATCAGCTCACTCAAAGGCGGTAAT
ACGGTTATCCACAGAATCAGGGGATAACGCAGGAAAGAACATGTGAGCAAAAGGCCAGCAAAAGGCCAGG
AACCGTAAAAAGGCCGCGTTGCTGGCGTTTTTCCATAGGCTCCGCCCCCCTGACGAGCATCACAAAAATC
GACGCTCAAGTCAGAGGTGGCGAAACCCGACAGGACTATAAAGATACCAGGCGTTTCCCCCTGGAAGCTC
CCTCGTGCGCTCTCCTGTTCCGACCCTGCCGCTTACCGGATACCTGTCCGCCTTTCTCCCTTCGGGAAGC
GTGGCGCTTTCTCATAGCTCACGCTGTAGGTATCTCAGTTCGGTGTAGGTCGTTCGCTCCAAGCTGGGCT
GTGTGCACGAACCCCCCGTTCAGCCCGACCGCTGCGCCTTATCCGGTAACTATCGTCTTGAGTCCAACCC
GGTAAGACACGACTTATCGCCACTGGCAGCAGCCACTGGTAACAGGATTAGCAGAGCGAGGTATGTAGGC
GGTGCTACAGAGTTCTTGAAGTGGTGGCCTAACTACGGCTACACTAGAAGAACAGTATTTGGTATCTGCG
CTCTGCTGAAGCCAGTTACCTTCGGAAAAAGAGTTGGTAGCTCTTGATCCGGCAAACAAACCACCGCTGG
TAGCGGTGGTTTTTTTGTTTGCAAGCAGCAGATTACGCGCAGAAAAAAAGGATCTCAAGAAGATCCTTTG
ATCTTTTCTACGGGGTCTGACGCTCAGTGGAACGAAAACTCACGTTAAGGGATTTTGGTCATGAGATTAT
CAAAAAGGATCTTCACCTAGATCCTTTTAAATTAAAAATGAAGTTTTAAATCAATCTAAAGTATATATGA
GTAAACTTGGTCTGACAGTTACCAATGCTTAATCAGTGAGGCACCTATCTCAGCGATCTGTCTATTTCGT
TCATCCATAGTTGCCTGACTCCCCGTCGTGTAGATAACTACGATACGGGAGGGCTTACCATCTGGCCCCA
GTGCTGCAATGATACCGCGAGACCCACGCTCACCGGCTCCAGATTTATCAGCAATAAACCAGCCAGCCGG
AAGGGCCGAGCGCAGAAGTGGTCCTGCAACTTTATCCGCCTCCATCCAGTCTATTAATTGTTGCCGGGAA
GCTAGAGTAAGTAGTTCGCCAGTTAATAGTTTGCGCAACGTTGTTGCCATTGCTACAGGCATCGTGGTGT
CACGCTCGTCGTTTGGTATGGCTTCATTCAGCTCCGGTTCCCAACGATCAAGGCGAGTTACATGATCCCC
CATGTTGTGCAAAAAAGCGGTTAGCTCCTTCGGTCCTCCGATCGTTGTCAGAAGTAAGTTGGCCGCAGTG
TTATCACTCATGGTTATGGCAGCACTGCATAATTCTCTTACTGTCATGCCATCCGTAAGATGCTTTTCTG
TGACTGGTGAGTACTCAACCAAGTCATTCTGAGAATAGTGTATGCGGCGACCGAGTTGCTCTTGCCCGGC
GTCAACACGGGATAATACCGCGCCACATAGCAGAACTTTAAAAGTGCTCATCATTGGAAAACGTTCTTCG
GGGCGAAAACTCTCAAGGATCTTACCGCTGTTGAGATCCAGTTCGATGTAACCCACTCGTGCACCCAACT
GATCTTCAGCATCTTTTACTTTCACCAGCGTTTCTGGGTGAGCAAAAACAGGAAGGCAAAATGCCGCAAA
AAAGGGAATAAGGGCGACACGGAAATGTTGAATACTCATACTCTTCCTTTTTCAATATTATTGAAGCATT
TATCAGGGTTATTGTCTCATGAGCGGATACATATTTGAATGTATTTAGAAAAATAAACAAATAGGGGTTC
CGCGCACATTTCCCCGAAAAGTGCCACCTGACGTCTAAGAAACCATTATTATCATGACATTAACCTATAA
AAATAGGCGTATCACGAGGCCCTTTCGTCTTCACTCGACGCGGCCAGCTTGGTCGAGCTGGATACTTCCC
GTCCGCCAGGGGGACATGCCGGCGATGCTGAAGGTCGCGCGCATTCCCGATGAAGAGGCCGGTTACTCGA
GCGCAGGCGCAGTGGAAGGAGGATGGCCGCGCGCGCTGCCAGCCCAGCCCCCTCTTCTCGACGCTCGGTG
GCACAGCTGGGCCACAGCTGGGCGGGGGCGGTGCCTCCGGGTGGCCCGCTCGCCCTCCTATTGGCCGGAC
GCCAAAGCCCCGCCCCGTGGCTTTTCCTCCCCCAACCCTGATTCGGCCGCTTCGCATCCCGCTAGCTCCT
CCCAGACCTTCGGCCGCCTCCACACGCCTCCGGATTGGCCCGCTGCGGAGCCTCCGGCCCACAACGCAAA
CCGCGGACACTGTGGAGTCCAGAGCTTTGGGCAGATGGAGGGCCTTTTATTCGCGAGGGTCGGGGGTGGG
GGTCCTAGGTGGGGACAGACAATAGATACCGAGGAATGTCGGGGTCTCAGTGCATCCAAAACGTGGATTG
GGGTTGTTGGGGGTCCTGTAGCCTGTCAGCGAGTCGGAGGACGAGGTCAATAAATATCCAAACCGCCGAA
GCGGGCGGGGCCGGCTGGGGCTCCGAGAGCAGCGCAAGTGAGGAGGGGGGCGCGGGATCCCCGAAAAAGC
GGGTTTGGCAAAAGCAAATTTCCCGAGTAAGCAGGCAGAGATCGCGCCAGACGCTCCCCAGAGCAGGGCG
TCATGCACAAGAAAGCTTTGCACTTTGCGAACCAACGATAGGTGGGGGTGCGTGGAGGATGGAACACGGA
CGGCCCGGCTTGCTGCCTTCCCAGGCCTGCAGTTTGCCCATCCACGTCAGGGCCTCAGCCTGGCCGAAAG
AAAGAAATGGTCTGTGATCCCCCGTCGACATTCCCGGCTACAAGGACCCTTCGAGCCCCGTTCGCCGGCC
GCGGACCCGGCCCCTCCCTCCCCGGCCGCTAGGGGGCGGGCCCGGATCACAGGACTGGAGCTGGGCGGAG
ACCCACGCTCGGAGCGGTTGTGAACTGGCAGGCGGTGGGCGCGGCTTCTGTGCCGTGCCCCGGGCACTCA
GTCTTCCAACGGGGCCCCGGAGTCGAAGACAGTTCTAGGGTTCAGGGAGCGCGGGCGGCTCCTGGGCGGC
GCCAGACTGCGGTGAGTTGGCCGGCGTGGGCCACCAACCCAATGCAGCCCAGGGCGGCGGCACGAGACAG
AACAACGGCGAACAGGAGCAGGGAAAGCGCCTCCGATAGGCCAGGCCTAGGGACCTGCGGGGAGAGGGCG
AGGTCAACACCCGGCATGGGCCTCTGATTGGCTCCTGGGACTCGCCCCGCCTACGCCCATAGGTGGGCCC
GCACTCTTCCCTGCGCCCCGCCCCCGCCCCAACAGCCTACAGCTGTTGTTAGTCCACTCGCACGCCTCGA
ATCCCGTCCGAACTCGTCATTGGCTGCTTCCTAGCGGCCTGTGTTGATTGGCTGCCCGAAGATCCGCCCT
CCTGCCGTGGGCCCAGCCCCGCAAATGCGCAGCTAAGCGGGTGGCACGGGGCGGGTGGAGCGCGGGGCGC
GACGGCGGAGGGGGGCGTGGGCAGCCGGACGTACCCTGGCAGGGAGCAGCAGGTGGCGGCGGTGCATGGG
GCCTGGCCCCACCAGCGGGCACTGGCCCACAGCCACGGCCGGGGGGCCATCTAGCTGGAGAGAGAAGGGA
CAGGTGACCCGATCGGAGCCCAGCCCAGCCCTCAGCGGTGGGGCGAGAGACAGCGAGGGGAATCGAGGTT
GGGGAGGTTATCTAGGGAGATCCCGGAGGGAATCTGGTGAGGCCTGAACGGAGGGAGATCTGGGGCTGAA
TAAAGGGCTTCTGCCCTCTAAAGTCGCAAAGACGTAGGGTGAGCCCTATATCTGGACGGGGAGACCAGGA
GCCAGGGAGGGGATCTGCAGAATGGGCAGCAGGTCTGAGGCAGGGGAAAGAGAGGGGTCTTACATGGGAA
GGTGGATCCGTGGCCCGGGGACTGGGGACCCCCGTGACAGCTGGAAGGAGAAGAAAGAGGCATAGGGCGC
GTGGAGGGGCGAAGGAGGGCGGTGGCGCGGCGTGCCCCAGCGTGGGTCCCTTCCCTCCTCCAGGTGTCTA
TACACGCCCCGCGGAGCAGACGGCCCACCTCCTCCCGGTCCTCCGGGGAAGGGGACACATGAGGGACTCA
CCTGTGGCTCCCTCTGCCTGCAGCAACTCCATCCGCTCCTGCAACTGCCGGACGTGTGCCTCTAGGTCCC
GGTTCCGAGCCTCTGCCTCGCGTAGTTGACTGTGGGGAGGTAAGGACGGTGAGTCCGTCCGGGCCGGACG
AGAGGGGCTGCCAAGGGTTGCCACCGGCCCGCATCCCGGCCCCGGCCCCGGCCCCGATCCCGACCTGGCG
AAGTTCTGGTTGTCCGTGCGGATGGCCTCCATCTCCCGGCTCAGGCTCTGCCGGGTGAGCACCTCCTCCT
CCAGGGCTTCCTGGAGCTCCCGCAGCGTCACCTCGGCCTCAGCCTGATCTGAGTCCGGTAGCTCGACGCG
GCCGCTGCAGGAATTCGGGGCCGCGGAGGCTGGATCGGTCCCGGTGTCTTCTATGGAGGTCAAAACAGCG
TGGATGGCGTCTCCAGGCGATCTGACGGTTCACTAAACGAGCTCTGCTTATATAGGTCGAGTTTACCAC
