Features (pLannotate 1.2.2; 14 found; start..end, strand, type, name):
     77..122     -  promoter       TRE3GV promoter (fragment): 3rd-generation Tet-responsive promoter that can be activated by binding of Tet-On® 3G, optimized for retroviral and lentiviral vectors
    136..406     +  protein_bind   tetracycline response element: contains seven copies of the tetracycline operator tetO tetracycline repressor TetR
    417..434     +  misc_feature   MCS (fragment): pUC18/19 multiple cloning site
    439..477     +  promoter       minimal CMV promoter: human cytomegalovirus (CMV) immediate early promoter
    571..602     +  misc_feature   MCS (fragment): pUC18/19 multiple cloning site
    627..1346    +  CDS            EGFP: the original enhanced GFP (Yang et al., 1996) mammalian codon-optimized
   1432..2004    +  intron         β-globin intron: intron from rabbit β-globin gene
   2008..2130    +  CDS            HBB: HBB_COLGU - Experimental evidence at transcript level: Swiss-Prot protein existence level 2. Involved in oxygen transport from the lung to the various peripheral tissues. From Colobus guereza (Mantled guereza) (Eastern black-and-white colobus monkey).
   2201..2256    +  polyA_signal   β-globin poly(A) signal: rabbit β-globin polyadenylation signal (Gil and Proudfoot, 1987)
   2589..2642    -  CDS            lacI (fragment): lac repressor; lacI; The lac repressor binds to the lac operator to inhibit transcription in E. coli. This inhibition can be relieved by adding lactose or isopropyl-β-D-thiogalactopyranoside (IPTG).
   2825..3413    -  rep_origin     ori: high-copy-number ColE1/pMB1/pBR322/pUC origin of replication
   3584..4444    -  CDS            AmpR: β-lactamase; bla; confers resistance to ampicillin, carbenicillin, and related antibiotics
   4445..4549    -  promoter       AmpR promoter: bla
   7087..7103    -  misc_feature   MCS (fragment): multiple cloning site
>Addgene plasmid #96903 | pBItetDMPKSGFP Sequencing Result | analyzer sequence | sequence record 193288
CTGCAGGAATTCGGGGCCGCGGAGGCTGGATCGGTCCCGGTGTCTTCTATGGAGGTCAAAACAGCGTGGA
TGGCGTCTCCAGGCGATCTGACGGTTCACTAAACGAGCTCTGCTTATATAGGTCGAGTTTACCACTCCCT
ATCAGTGATAGAGAAAAGTGAAAGTCGAGTTTACCACTCCCTATCAGTGATAGAGAAAAGTGAAAGTCGA
GTTTACCACTCCCTATCAGTGATAGAGAAAAGTGAAAGTCGAGTTTACCACTCCCTATCAGTGATAGAGA
AAAGTGAAAGTCGAGTTTACCACTCCCTATCAGTGATAGAGAAAAGTGAAAGTCGAGTTTACCACTCCCT
ATCAGTGATAGAGAAAAGTGAAAGTCGAGTTTACCACTCCCTATCAGTGATAGAGAAAAGTGAAAGTCGA
GCTCGGTACCCGGGTCGAGGTAGGCGTGTACGGTGGGAGGCCTATATAAGCAGAGCTCGTTTAGTGAACC
GTCAGATCGCCTGGAGACGCCATCCACGCTGTTTTGACCTCCATAGAAGACACCGGGACCGATCCAGCCT
CCGCGGCCCCGAATTCGAGCTCGGTACCCGGGGATCCTCTAGTCAGCTGACGCGCCGGTCGCCACCATGG
TGAGCAAGGGCGAGGAGCTGTTCACCGGGGTGGTGCCCATCCTGGTCGAGCTGGACGGCGACGTAAACGG
CCACAAGTTCAGCGTGTCCGGCGAGGGCGAGGGCGATGCCACCTACGGCAAGCTGACCCTGAAGTTCATC
TGCACCACCGGCAAGCTGCCCGTGCCCTGGCCCACCCTCGTGACCACCCTGACCTACGGCGTGCAGTGCT
TCAGCCGCTACCCCGACCACATGAAGCAGCACGACTTCTTCAAGTCCGCCATGCCCGAAGGCTACGTCCA
GGAGCGCACCATCTTCTTCAAGGACGACGGCAACTACAAGACCCGCGCCGAGGTGAAGTTCGAGGGCGAC
ACCCTGGTGAACCGCATCGAGCTGAAGGGCATCGACTTCAAGGAGGACGGCAACATCCTGGGGCACAAGC
TGGAGTACAACTACAACAGCCACAACGTCTATATCATGGCCGACAAGCAGAAGAACGGCATCAAGGTGAA
CTTCAAGATCCGCCACAACATCGAGGACGGCAGCGTGCAGCTCGCCGACCACTACCAGCAGAACACCCCC
ATCGGCGACGGCCCCGTGCTGCTGCCCGACAACCACTACCTGAGCACCCAGTCCGCCCTGAGCAAAGACC
CCAACGAGAAGCGCGATCACATGGTCCTGCTGGAGTTCGTGACCGCCGCCGGGATCACTCTCGGCATGGA
CGAGCTGTACAAGTAAAGCGGCCGCGACTCTAGATCATAATCAGCCATACCACATTTGTAGAGGTTTTAC
TTGCTTTATCTCTAGAGCTGAGAACTTCAGGGTGAGTTTGGGGACCCTTGATTGTTCTTTCTTTTTCGCT
ATTGTAAAATTCATGTTATATGGAGGGGGCAAAGTTTTCAGGGTGTTGTTTAGAATGGGAAGATGTCCCT
TGTATCACCATGGACCCTCATGATAATTTTGTTTCTTTCACTTTCTACTCTGTTGACAACCATTGTCTCC
TCTTATTTTCTTTTCATTTTCTGTAACTTTTTCGTTAAACTTTAGCTTGCATTTGTAACGAATTTTTAAA
TTCACTTTTGTTTATTTGTCAGATTGTAAGTACTTTCTCTAATCACTTTTTTTTCAAGGCAATCAGGGTA
TATTATATTGTACTTCAGCACAGTTTTAGAGAACAATTGTTATAATTAAATGATAAGGTAGAATATTTCT
GCATATAAATTCTGGCTGGCGTGGAAATATTCTTATTGGTAGAAACAACTACACCCTGGTCATCATCCTG
CCTTTCTCTTTATGGTTACAATGATATACACTGTTTGAGATGAGGATAAAATACTCTGAGTCCAAACCGG
GCCCCTCTGCTAACCATGTTCATGCCTTCTTCTCTTTCCTACAGCTCCTGGGCAACGTGCTGGTTGTTGT
GCTGTCTCATCATTTTGGCAAAGAATTCACTCCTCAGGTGCAGGCTGCCTATCAGAAGGTGGTGGCTGGT
GTGGCCAATGCCCTGGCTCACAAATACCACTGAGATCTTTTTCCCTCTGCCAAAAATTATGGGGACATCA
TGAAGCCCCTTGAGCATCTGACTTCTGGCTAATAAAGGAAATTTATTTTCATTGCAATAGTGTGTTGGAA
TTTTTTGTGTCTCTCACTCGGAAGGACATATGGGAGGGCAAATCATTTAAAACATCAGAATGAGTATTTG
GTTTAGAGTTTGGCAACATATGCCCATATGCTGGCTGCCATGAACAAAGGTTGGCTATAAAGAGGTCATC
AGTATATGAAACAGCCCCCTGCTGTCCATTCCTTATTCCATAGAAAAGCCTTGACTTGAGGTTAGATTTT
TTTTATATTTTGTTTTGTGTTATTTTTTTCTTTAACATCCCTAAAATTTTCCTTACATGTTTTACTAGCC
AGATTTTTCCTCCTCTCCTGACTACTCCCAGTCATAGCTGTCCCTCTTCTCTTATGGAGATCCCTCGACT
GCATTAATGAATCGGCCAACGCGCGGGGAGAGGCGGTTTGCGTATTGGGCGCTCTTCCGCTTCCTCGCTC
ACTGACTCGCTGCGCTCGGTCGTTCGGCTGCGGCGAGCGGTATCAGCTCACTCAAAGGCGGTAATACGGT
TATCCACAGAATCAGGGGATAACGCAGGAAAGAACATGTGAGCAAAAGGCCAGCAAAAGGCCAGGAACCG
TAAAAAGGCCGCGTTGCTGGCGTTTTTCCATAGGCTCCGCCCCCCTGACGAGCATCACAAAAATCGACGC
TCAAGTCAGAGGTGGCGAAACCCGACAGGACTATAAAGATACCAGGCGTTTCCCCCTGGAAGCTCCCTCG
TGCGCTCTCCTGTTCCGACCCTGCCGCTTACCGGATACCTGTCCGCCTTTCTCCCTTCGGGAAGCGTGGC
GCTTTCTCATAGCTCACGCTGTAGGTATCTCAGTTCGGTGTAGGTCGTTCGCTCCAAGCTGGGCTGTGTG
CACGAACCCCCCGTTCAGCCCGACCGCTGCGCCTTATCCGGTAACTATCGTCTTGAGTCCAACCCGGTAA
GACACGACTTATCGCCACTGGCAGCAGCCACTGGTAACAGGATTAGCAGAGCGAGGTATGTAGGCGGTGC
TACAGAGTTCTTGAAGTGGTGGCCTAACTACGGCTACACTAGAAGAACAGTATTTGGTATCTGCGCTCTG
CTGAAGCCAGTTACCTTCGGAAAAAGAGTTGGTAGCTCTTGATCCGGCAAACAAACCACCGCTGGTAGCG
GTGGTTTTTTTGTTTGCAAGCAGCAGATTACGCGCAGAAAAAAAGGATCTCAAGAAGATCCTTTGATCTT
TTCTACGGGGTCTGACGCTCAGTGGAACGAAAACTCACGTTAAGGGATTTTGGTCATGAGATTATCAAAA
AGGATCTTCACCTAGATCCTTTTAAATTAAAAATGAAGTTTTAAATCAATCTAAAGTATATATGAGTAAA
CTTGGTCTGACAGTTACCAATGCTTAATCAGTGAGGCACCTATCTCAGCGATCTGTCTATTTCGTTCATC
CATAGTTGCCTGACTCCCCGTCGTGTAGATAACTACGATACGGGAGGGCTTACCATCTGGCCCCAGTGCT
GCAATGATACCGCGAGACCCACGCTCACCGGCTCCAGATTTATCAGCAATAAACCAGCCAGCCGGAAGGG
CCGAGCGCAGAAGTGGTCCTGCAACTTTATCCGCCTCCATCCAGTCTATTAATTGTTGCCGGGAAGCTAG
AGTAAGTAGTTCGCCAGTTAATAGTTTGCGCAACGTTGTTGCCATTGCTACAGGCATCGTGGTGTCACGC
TCGTCGTTTGGTATGGCTTCATTCAGCTCCGGTTCCCAACGATCAAGGCGAGTTACATGATCCCCCATGT
TGTGCAAAAAAGCGGTTAGCTCCTTCGGTCCTCCGATCGTTGTCAGAAGTAAGTTGGCCGCAGTGTTATC
ACTCATGGTTATGGCAGCACTGCATAATTCTCTTACTGTCATGCCATCCGTAAGATGCTTTTCTGTGACT
GGTGAGTACTCAACCAAGTCATTCTGAGAATAGTGTATGCGGCGACCGAGTTGCTCTTGCCCGGCGTCAA
CACGGGATAATACCGCGCCACATAGCAGAACTTTAAAAGTGCTCATCATTGGAAAACGTTCTTCGGGGCG
AAAACTCTCAAGGATCTTACCGCTGTTGAGATCCAGTTCGATGTAACCCACTCGTGCACCCAACTGATCT
TCAGCATCTTTTACTTTCACCAGCGTTTCTGGGTGAGCAAAAACAGGAAGGCAAAATGCCGCAAAAAAGG
GAATAAGGGCGACACGGAAATGTTGAATACTCATACTCTTCCTTTTTCAATATTATTGAAGCATTTATCA
GGGTTATTGTCTCATGAGCGGATACATATTTGAATGTATTTAGAAAAATAAACAAATAGGGGTTCCGCGC
ACATTTCCCCGAAAAGTGCCACCTGACGTCTAAGAAACCATTATTATCATGACATTAACCTATAAAAATA
GGCGTATCACGAGGCCCTTTCGTCTTCACTCGACGCGGCCAGCTTGGTCGAGCTGGATRGAGGATGGCCG
CGCGCGCTGCCAGCCCAGCCCCCTCTTCTCGACGCTCGGTGGCACAGCTGGGCCACAGCTGGGCGGGGGC
GGTGCCTCCGGGTGGCCCGCTCGCCCTCCTATTGGCCGGACGCCAAAGCCCCGCCCCGTGGCTTTTCCTC
CCCCAACCCTGATTCGGCCGCTTCGCATCCCGCTAGCTCCTCCCAGACCTTCGGCCGCCTCCACACGCCT
CCGGATTGGCCCGCTGCGGAGCCTCCGGCCCACAACGCAAACCGCGGACACTGTGGAGTCCAGAGCTTTG
GGCAGATGGAGGGCCTTTTATTCGCGAGGGTCGGGGGTGGGGGTCCTAGGTGGGGACAGACAATAGATAC
CGAGGAATGTCGGGGTCTCAGTGCATCCAAAACGTGGATTGGGGTTGTTGGGGGTCCTGTAGCCTGTCAG
CGAGTCGGAGGACGAGGTCAATAAATATCCAAACCGCCGAAGCGGGCGGGGCCGGCTGGGGCTCCGAGAG
CAGCGCAAGTGAGGAGGGGGGCGCGGGATCCCCGAAAAAGCGGGTTTGGCAAAAGCAAATTTCCCGAGTA
AGCAGGCAGAGATCGCGCCAGACGCTCCCCAGAGCAGGGCGTCATGCACAAGAAAGCTTTGCACTTTGCG
AACCAACGATAGGTGGGGGTGCGTGGAGGATGGAACACGGACGGCCCGGCTTGCTGCCTTCCCAGGCCTG
CAGTTTGCCCATCCACGTCAGGGCCTCAGCCTGGCCGAAAGAAAGAAATGGTCTGTGATCCCCCGTCGAC
ATTCCCGGCTACAAGGACCCTTCGAGCCCCGTTCGCCGGCCGCGGACCCGGCCCCTCCCTCCCCGGCCGC
TAGGGGGCGGGCCCGGATCACAGGACTGGAGCTGGGCGGAGACCCACGCTCGGAGCGGTTGTGAACTGGC
AGGCGGTGGGCGCGGCTTCTGTGCCGTGCCCCGGGCACTCAGTCTTCCAACGGGGCCCCGGAGTCGAAGA
CAGTTCTAGGGTTCAGGGAGCGCGGGCGGCTCCTGGGCGGCGCCAGACTGCGGTGAGTTGGCCGGCGTGG
GCCACCAACCCAATGCAGCCCAGGGCGGCGGCACGAGACAGAACAACGGCGAACAGGAGCAGGGAAAGCG
CCTCCGATAGGCCAGGCCTAGGGACCTGCGGGGAGAGGGCGAGGTCAACACCCGGCATGGGCCTCTGATT
GGCTCCTGGGACTCGCCCCGCCTACGCCCATAGGTGGGCCCGCACTCTTCCCTGCGCCCCGCCCCCGCCC
CAACAGCCTACAGCTGTTGTTAGTCCACTCGCACGCCTCGAATCCCGTCCGAACTCGTCATTGGCTGCTT
CCTAGCGGCCTGTGTTGATTGGCTGCCCGAAGATCCGCCCTCCTGCCGTGGGCCCAGCCCCGCAAATGCG
CAGCTAAGCGGGTGGCACGGGGCGGGTGGAGCGCGGGGCGCGACGGCGGAGGGGGGCGTGGGCAGCCGGA
CGTACCCTGGCAGGGAGCAGCAGGTGGCGGCGGTGCATGGGGCCTGGCCCCACCAGCGGGCACTGGCCCA
CAGCCACGGCCGGGGGGCCATCTAGCTGGAGAGAGAAGGGACAGGTGACCCGATCGGAGCCCAGCCCAGC
CCTCAGCGGTGGGGCGAGAGACAGCGAGGGGAATCGAGGTTGGGGAGGTTATCTAGGGAGATCCCGGAGG
GAATCTGGTGAGGCCTGAACGGAGGGAGATCTGGGGCTGAATAAAGGGCTTCTGCCCTCTAAAGTCGCAA
AGACGTAGGGTGAGCCCTATATCTGGACGGGGAGACCAGGAGCCAGGGAGGGGATCTGCAGAATGGGCAG
CAGGTCTGAGGCAGGGGAAAGAGAGGGGTCTTACATGGGAAGGTGGATCCGTGGCCCGGGGACTGGGGAC
CCCCGTGACAGCTGGAAGGAGAAGAAAGAGGCATAGGGCGCGTGGAGGGGCGAAGGAGGGCGGTGGCGCG
GCGTGCCCCAGCGTGGGTCCCTTCCCTCCTCCAGGTGTCTATACACGCCCCGCGGAGCAGACGGCCCACC
TCCTCCCGGTCCTCCGGGGAAGGGGACACATGAGGGACTCACCTGTGGCTCCCTCTGCCTGCAGCAACTC
CATCCGCTCCTGCAACTGCCGGACGTGTGCCTCTAGGTCCCGGTTCCGAGCCTCTGCCTCGCGTAGTTGA
CTGTGGGGAGGTAAGGACGGTGAGTCCGTCCGGGCCGGACGAGAGGGGCTGCCAAGGGTTGCCACCGGCC
CGCATCCCGGCCCCGGCCCCGGCCCCGATCCCGACCTGGCGAAGTTCTGGTTGTCCGTGCGGATGGCCTC
CATCTCCCGGCTCAGGCTCTGCCGGGTGAGCACCTCCTCCTCCAGGGCTTCCTGGAGCTCCCGCAGCGTC
ACCTCGGCCTCAGCCTGATCTGAGTCCGGTAGCTCGACGCGGCCG
